>Addgene plasmid #90769 | MIS18BP1 F10.1 gRNA | addgene full sequence | sequence record 245674 | Addgene NGS Result
GCACGACAGGTTTCCCGACTGGAAAGCGGGCAGTGAGCGCAACGCAATTAATGTGAGTTAGCTCACTCAT
TAGGCACCCCAGGCTTTACACTTTATGCTTCCGGCTCGTATGTTGTGTGGAATTGTGAGCGGATAACAAT
TTCACACAGGAAACAGCTATGACCATGATTACGCCAAGCGCGCAATTAACCCTCACTAAAGGGAACAAAA
GCTGGAGCTGCAAGCTTAATGTAGTCTTATGCAATACTCTTGTAGTCTTGCAACATGGTAACGATGAGTT
AGCAACATGCCTTACAAGGAGAGAAAAAGCACCGTGCATGCCGATTGGTGGAAGTAAGGTGGTACGATCG
TGCCTTATTAGGAAGGCAACAGACGGGTCTGACATGGATTGGACGAACCACTGAATTGCCGCATTGCAGA
GATATTGTATTTAAGTGCCTAGCTCGATACATAAACGGGTCTCTCTGGTTAGACCAGATCTGAGCCTGGG
AGCTCTCTGGCTAACTAGGGAACCCACTGCTTAAGCCTCAATAAAGCTTGCCTTGAGTGCTTCAAGTAGT
GTGTGCCCGTCTGTTGTGTGACTCTGGTAACTAGAGATCCCTCAGACCCTTTTAGTCAGTGTGGAAAATC
TCTAGCAGTGGCGCCCGAACAGGGACTTGAAAGCGAAAGGGAAACCAGAGGAGCTCTCTCGACGCAGGAC
TCGGCTTGCTGAAGCGCGCACGGCAAGAGGCGAGGGGCGGCGACTGGTGAGTACGCCAAAAATTTTGACT
AGCGGAGGCTAGAAGGAGAGAGATGGGTGCGAGAGCGTCAGTATTAAGCGGGGGAGAATTAGATCGCGAT
GGGAAAAAATTCGGTTAAGGCCAGGGGGAAAGAAAAAATATAAATTAAAACATATAGTATGGGCAAGCAG
GGAGCTAGAACGATTCGCAGTTAATCCTGGCCTGTTAGAAACATCAGAAGGCTGTAGACAAATACTGGGA
CAGCTACAACCATCCCTTCAGACAGGATCAGAAGAACTTAGATCATTATATAATACAGTAGCAACCCTCT
ATTGTGTGCATCAAAGGATAGAGATAAAAGACACCAAGGAAGCTTTAGACAAGATAGAGGAAGAGCAAAA
CAAAAGTAAGACCACCGCACAGCAAGCGGCCGCTGATCTTCAGACCTGGAGGAGGAGATATGAGGGACAA
TTGGAGAAGTGAATTATATAAATATAAAGTAGTAAAAATTGAACCATTAGGAGTAGCACCCACCAAGGCA
AAGAGAAGAGTGGTGCAGAGAGAAAAAAGAGCAGTGGGAATAGGAGCTTTGTTCCTTGGGTTCTTGGGAG
CAGCAGGAAGCACTATGGGCGCAGCGTCAATGACGCTGACGGTACAGGCCAGACAATTATTGTCTGGTAT
AGTGCAGCAGCAGAACAATTTGCTGAGGGCTATTGAGGCGCAACAGCATCTGTTGCAACTCACAGTCTGG
GGCATCAAGCAGCTCCAGGCAAGAATCCTGGCTGTGGAAAGATACCTAAAGGATCAACAGCTCCTGGGGA
TTTGGGGTTGCTCTGGAAAACTCATTTGCACCACTGCTGTGCCTTGGAATGCTAGTTGGAGTAATAAATC
TCTGGAACAGATTTGGAATCACACGACCTGGATGGAGTGGGACAGAGAAATTAACAATTACACAAGCTTA
ATACACTCCTTAATTGAAGAATCGCAAAACCAGCAAGAAAAGAATGAACAAGAATTATTGGAATTAGATA
AATGGGCAAGTTTGTGGAATTGGTTTAACATAACAAATTGGCTGTGGTATATAAAATTATTCATAATGAT
AGTAGGAGGCTTGGTAGGTTTAAGAATAGTTTTTGCTGTACTTTCTATAGTGAATAGAGTTAGGCAGGGA
TATTCACCATTATCGTTTCAGACCCACCTCCCAACCCCGAGGGGACCCAGAGAGGGCCTATTTCCCATGA
TTCCTTCATATTTGCATATACGATACAAGGCTGTTAGAGAGATAATTAGAATTAATTTGACTGTAAACAC
AAAGATATTAGTACAAAATACGTGACGTAGAAAGTAATAATTTCTTGGGTAGTTTGCAGTTTTAAAATTA
TGTTTTAAAATGGACTATCATATGCTTACCGTAACTTGAAAGTATTTCGATTTCTTGGCTTTATATATCT
TGTGGAAAGGACGAAACACCGACAGGAGTAAGTGTGCCTGAGTTTAAGAGCTATGCTGGAAACAGCATAG
CAAGTTTAAATAAGGCTAGTCCGTTATCAACTTGAAAAAGTGGCACCGAGTCGGTGCTTTTTTTGAATTC
TAGATCTTGAGACAAATGGCAGTATTCATCCACAATTTTAAAAGAAAAGGGGGGATTGGGGGGTACAGTG
CAGGGGAAAGAATAGTAGACATAATAGCAACAGACATACAAACTAAAGAATTACAAAAACAAATTACAAA
AATTCAAAATTTTCGGGTTTATTACAGGGACAGCAGAGATCCACTTTGGCGCCGGCTCGAGTGGCTCCGG
TGCCCGTCAGTGGGCAGAGCGCACATCGCCCACAGTCCCCGAGAAGTTGGGGGGAGGGGTCGGCAATTGA
ACCGGTGCCTAGAGAAGGTGGCGCGGGGTAAACTGGGAAAGTGATGTCGTGTACTGGCTCCGCCTTTTTC
CCGAGGGTGGGGGAGAACCGTATATAAGTGCAGTAGTCGCCGTGAACGTTCTTTTTCGCAACGGGTTTGC
CGCCAGAACACAGGTGTCGTGACGCGGGATCCGCCACCATGACCGAGTACAAGCCCACGGTGCGCCTCGC
CACCCGCGACGACGTCCCCAGGGCCGTACGCACCCTCGCCGCCGCGTTCGCCGACTACCCCGCCACGCGC
CACACCGTCGATCCGGACCGCCACATCGAGCGGGTCACCGAGCTGCAAGAACTCTTCCTCACGCGCGTCG
GGCTCGACATCGGCAAGGTGTGGGTCGCGGACGACGGCGCCGCGGTGGCGGTCTGGACCACGCCGGAGAG
CGTCGAAGCGGGGGCGGTGTTCGCCGAGATCGGCCCGCGCATGGCCGAGTTGAGCGGTTCCCGGCTGGCC
GCGCAGCAACAGATGGAAGGCCTCCTGGCGCCGCACCGGCCCAAGGAGCCCGCGTGGTTCCTGGCCACCG
TCGGAGTCTCGCCCGACCACCAGGGCAAGGGTCTGGGCAGCGCCGTCGTGCTCCCCGGAGTGGAGGCGGC
CGAGCGCGCCGGGGTGCCCGCCTTCCTGGAGACCTCCGCGCCCCGCAACCTCCCCTTCTACGAGCGGCTC
GGCTTCACCGTCACCGCCGACGTCGAGGTGCCCGAAGGACCGCGCACCTGGTGCATGACCCGCAAGCCCG
GTGCCTGAACGCGTTAAGTCGACAATCAACCTCTGGATTACAAAATTTGTGAAAGATTGACTGGTATTCT
TAACTATGTTGCTCCTTTTACGCTATGTGGATACGCTGCTTTAATGCCTTTGTATCATGCTATTGCTTCC
CGTATGGCTTTCATTTTCTCCTCCTTGTATAAATCCTGGTTGCTGTCTCTTTATGAGGAGTTGTGGCCCG
TTGTCAGGCAACGTGGCGTGGTGTGCACTGTGTTTGCTGACGCAACCCCCACTGGTTGGGGCATTGCCAC
CACCTGTCAGCTCCTTTCCGGGACTTTCGCTTTCCCCCTCCCTATTGCCACGGCGGAACTCATCGCCGCC
TGCCTTGCCCGCTGCTGGACAGGGGCTCGGCTGTTGGGCACTGACAATTCCGTGGTGTTGTCGGGGAAAT
CATCGTCCTTTCCTTGGCTGCTCGCCTGTGTTGCCACCTGGATTCTGCGCGGGACGTCCTTCTGCTACGT
CCCTTCGGCCCTCAATCCAGCGGACCTTCCTTCCCGCGGCCTGCTGCCGGCTCTGCGGCCTCTTCCGCGT
CTTCGCCTTCGCCCTCAGACGAGTCGGATCTCCCTTTGGGCCGCCTCCCCGCGTCGACTTTAAGACCAAT
GACTTACAAGGCAGCTGTAGATCTTAGCCACTTTTTAAAAGAAAAGGGGGGACTGGAAGGGCTAATTCAC
TCCCAACGAAGACAAGATCTGCTTTTTGCTTGTACTGGGTCTCTCTGGTTAGACCAGATCTGAGCCTGGG
AGCTCTCTGGCTAACTAGGGAACCCACTGCTTAAGCCTCAATAAAGCTTGCCTTGAGTGCTTCAAGTAGT
GTGTGCCCGTCTGTTGTGTGACTCTGGTAACTAGAGATCCCTCAGACCCTTTTAGTCAGTGTGGAAAATC
TCTAGCAGTACGTATAGTAGTTCATGTCATCTTATTATTCAGTATTTATAACTTGCAAAGAAATGAATAT
CAGAGAGTGAGAGGAACTTGTTTATTGCAGCTTATAATGGTTACAAATAAAGCAATAGCATCACAAATTT
CACAAATAAAGCATTTTTTTCACTGCATTCTAGTTGTGGTTTGTCCAAACTCATCAATGTATCTTATCAT
GTCTGGCTCTAGCTATCCCGCCCCTAACTCCGCCCATCCCGCCCCTAACTCCGCCCAGTTCCGCCCATTC
TCCGCCCCATGGCTGACTAATTTTTTTTATTTATGCAGAGGCCGAGGCCGCCTCGGCCTCTGAGCTATTC
CAGAAGTAGTGAGGAGGCTTTTTTGGAGGCCTAGGGACGTACCCAATTCGCCCTATAGTGAGTCGTATTA
CGCGCGCTCACTGGCCGTCGTTTTACAACGTCGTGACTGGGAAAACCCTGGCGTTACCCAACTTAATCGC
CTTGCAGCACATCCCCCTTTCGCCAGCTGGCGTAATAGCGAAGAGGCCCGCACCGATCGCCCTTCCCAAC
AGTTGCGCAGCCTGAATGGCGAATGGG
[124 nt withheld, positions 4858-4981]
C
[91 nt withheld, positions 4983-5073]
A
[49 nt withheld, positions 5075-5123]
CCTTTGACGTTGGAGTCCACGTTCTTT
[37 nt withheld, positions 5151-5187]
ACCCTATCTCGGTCTATTCTTTTGATTTATAAGGGATTTTGCCGATTTCGGCCTATTGGTTAAAAAATGA
GCTGATTTAACAAAAATTTAACGCGAATTTTAACAAAATATTAACGCTTACAATTTAGGTGGCACTTTTC
GGGGAAATGTGCGCGGAACCCCTATTTGTTTATTTTTCTAAATACATTCAAATATGTATCCGCTCATGAG
ACAATAACCCTGATAAATGCTTCAATAATATTGAAAAAGGAAGAGTATGAGTATTCAACATTTCCGTGTC
GCCCTTATTCCCTTTTTTGCGGCATTTTGCCTTCCTGTTTTTGCTCACCCAGAAACGCTGGTGAAAGTAA
AAGATGCTGAAGATCAGTTGGGTGCACGAGTGGGTTACATCGAACTGGATCTCAACAGCGGTAAGATCCT
TGAGAGTTTTCGCCCCGAAGAACGTTTTCCAATGATGAGCACTTTTAAAGTTCTGCTATGTGGCGCGGTA
TTATCCCGTATTGACGCCGGGCAAGAGCAACTCGGTCGCCGCATACACTATTCTCAGAATGACTTGGTTG
AGTACTCACCAGTCACAGAAAAGCATCTTACGGATGGCATGACAGTAAGAGAATTATGCAGTGCTGCCAT
AACCATGAGTGATAACACTGCGGCCAACTTACTTCTGACAACGATCGGAGGACCGAAGGAGCTAACCGCT
TTTTTGCACAACATGGGGGATCATGTAACTCGCCTTGATCGTTGGGAACCGGAGCTGAATGAAGCCATAC
CAAACGACGAGCGTGACACCACGATGCCTGTAGCAATGGCAACAACGTTGCGCAAACTATTAACTGGCGA
ACTACTTACTCTAGCTTCCCGGCAACAATTAATAGACTGGATGGAGGCGGATAAAGTTGCAGGACCACTT
CTGCGCTCGGCCCTTCCGGCTGGCTGGTTTATTGCTGATAAATCTGGAGCCGGTGAGCGTGGGTCTCGCG
GTATCATTGCAGCACTGGGGCCAGATGGTAAGCCCTCCCGTATCGTAGTTATCTACACGACGGGGAGTCA
GGCAACTATGGATGAACGAAATAGACAGATCGCTGAGATAGGTGCCTCACTGATTAAGCATTGGTAACTG
TCAGACCAAGTTTACTCATATATACTTTAGATTGATTTAAAACTTCATTTTTAATTTAAAAGGATCTAGG
TGAAGATCCTTTTTGATAATCTCATGACCAAAATCCCTTAACGTGAGTTTTCGTTCCACTGAGCGTCAGA
CCCCGTAGAAAAGATCAAAGGATCTTCTTGAGATCCTTTTTTTCTGCGCGTAATCTGCTGCTTGCAAACA
AAAAAACCACCGCTACCAGCGGTGGTTTGTTTGCCGGATCAAGAGCTACCAACTCTTTTTCCGAAGGTAA
CTGGCTTCAGCAGAGCGCAGATACCAAATACTGTTCTTCTAGTGTAGCCGTAGTTAGGCCACCACTTCAA
GAACTCTGTAGCACCGCCTACATACCTCGCTCTGCTAATCCTGTTACCAGTGGCTGCTGCCAGTGGCGAT
AAGTCGTGTCTTACCGGGTTGGACTCAAGACGATAGTTACCGGATAAGGCGCAGCGGTCGGGCTGAACGG
GGGGTTCGTGCACACAGCCCAGCTTGGAGCGAACGACCTACACCGAACTGAGATACCTACAGCGTGAGCT
ATGAGAAAGCGCCACGCTTCCCGAAGGGAGAAAGGCGGACAGGTATCCGGTAAGCGGCAGGGTCGGAACA
GGAGAGCGCACGAGGGAGCTTCCAGGGGGAAACGCCTGGTATCTTTATAGTCCTGTCGGGTTTCGCCACC
TCTGACTTGAGCGTCGATTTTTGTGATGCTCGTCAGGGGGGCGGAGCCTATGGAAAAACGCCAGCAACGC
GGCCTTTTTACGGTTCCTGGCCTTTTGCTCACATGTTCTTTCCTGCGTTATCCCCTGATTCTGTGGATAA
CCGTATTACCGCCTTTGAGTGAGCTGATACCGCTCGCCGCAGCCGAACGACCGAGCGCAGCGAGTCAGTG
AGCGAGGAAGCGGAAGAGCGCCCAATACGCAAACCGCCTCTCCCCGCGCGTTGGCCGATTCATTAATGCA
GCTG
Features (pLannotate 1.2.2; 27 found; start..end, strand, type, name):
     49..70      +  protein_bind   CAP binding site: CAP binding activates transcription in the presence of cAMP. E. coli catabolite activator protein
     85..115     +  promoter       lac promoter: promoter for the E. coli lac operon
    123..139     +  protein_bind   lac operator: The lac repressor binds to the lac operator to inhibit transcription in E. coli. This inhibition can be relieved by adding lactose or isopropyl-β-D-thiogalactopyranoside (IPTG). lac repressor encoded by lacI
    184..202     +  promoter       T3 promoter: promoter for bacteriophage T3 RNA polymerase
    230..456     +  promoter       RSV promoter: Rous sarcoma virus enhancer/promoter
    457..637     +  LTR            5' LTR (truncated): truncated 5' long terminal repeat (LTR) from HIV-1
    684..809     +  misc_feature   HIV-1 Ψ: packaging signal of human immunodeficiency virus type 1
    793..1156    +  CDS            HIV-1 gag (fragment): gag protein from human immunodeficiency virus 1; gag
   1302..1535    +  misc_feature   RRE: The Rev response element (RRE) of HIV-1 allows for Rev-dependent mRNA export from the nucleus to the cytoplasm.
   1912..1938    +  CDS            Rev (fragment): human immunodeficiency virus 1 (HIV-1) Rev protein; rev; enhances nuclear export of unspliced and incompletely spliced viral mRNAs
   1942..2182    +  promoter       U6 promoter: RNA polymerase III promoter for human U6 snRNA
   2230..2297    +  misc_RNA       tracrRNA (fragment): trans-activating CRISPR RNA for the Streptococcus pyogenes CRISPR/Cas9 system
   2346..2463    +  misc_feature   cPPT/CTS: central polypurine tract and central termination sequence of HIV-1
   2532..2743    +  promoter       EF-1α core promoter: core promoter for human elongation factor EF-1α
   2769..3368    +  CDS            PuroR (fragment): puromycin N-acetyltransferase; pac from Streptomyces; confers resistance to puromycin
   3384..3972    +  misc_feature   WPRE: woodchuck hepatitis virus posttranscriptional regulatory element
   4023..4042    +  misc_feature   cPPT/CTS (fragment): central polypurine tract and central termination sequence of HIV-1
   4044..4277    +  LTR            3' LTR (ΔU3): self-inactivating 3' long terminal repeat (LTR) from HIV-1
   4355..4476    +  polyA_signal   SV40 poly(A) signal: SV40 polyadenylation signal
   4516..4651    +  rep_origin     SV40 ori: SV40 origin of replication
   4672..4690    -  promoter       T7 promoter: promoter for bacteriophage T7 RNA polymerase
   4698..4853    +  CDS            lacZα (fragment): LacZα fragment of β-galactosidase; lacZ fragment
   4858..5286    +  rep_origin     f1 ori (sequence partly withheld): f1 bacteriophage origin of replication; arrow indicates direction of (+) strand synthesis
   5339..5443    +  promoter       AmpR promoter: bla
   5444..6304    +  CDS            AmpR: β-lactamase; bla; confers resistance to ampicillin, carbenicillin, and related antibiotics
   6475..7063    +  rep_origin     ori: high-copy-number ColE1/pMB1/pBR322/pUC origin of replication
   7235..36      +  CDS            lacI (fragment) (across the origin): lac repressor; lacI; The lac repressor binds to the lac operator to inhibit transcription in E. coli. This inhibition can be relieved by adding lactose or isopropyl-β-D-thiogalactopyranoside (IPTG).
