[The description below was written by a language model from this plasmid's Addgene catalogue record and pLannotate feature annotations shown in this document.]
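Description:
MIS18BP1 F10.1 gRNA is a third-generation lentiviral CRISPR plasmid built on the pLenti-sgRNA backbone to express a single guide RNA against human MIS18BP1. It is propagated in E. coli through a high-copy ColE1/pUC-type origin with ampicillin resistance (β-lactamase). The backbone also carries an f1 origin, an SV40 origin and poly(A) signal, and remnants of lac/lacZα cloning-vector elements. The guide was inserted between two BsmBI sites that were destroyed during cloning. It sits downstream of the human U6 RNA polymerase III promoter and directly upstream of the S. pyogenes Cas9 guide scaffold, which is annotated as a tracrRNA fragment. The plasmid does not encode Cas9, which must be supplied separately in the target cells.

The viral portion has the usual self-inactivating HIV-1 design. An RSV promoter fused to a truncated 5' LTR drives Tat-independent transcription of the genomic RNA in packaging cells. It is followed by the Ψ packaging signal with a partial gag sequence, the RRE for Rev-dependent nuclear export, a cPPT/CTS, and a ΔU3 3' LTR. Within the transfer cassette, an EF-1α core promoter expresses puromycin N-acetyltransferase, with a WPRE to enhance transcript expression, so transduced mammalian cells can be selected with puromycin. The sequenced record is 7,291 nt, shorter than the 9,151 bp listed for the empty backbone; the record does not explain the difference, though loss of a stuffer between the BsmBI sites would be a plausible cause. According to the record, the plasmid belongs to a guide series used for large-scale Cas9 knockout analysis of cell-cycle genes and for generating human knockout cell lines.
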