Addgene plasmid #90769: MIS18BP1 F10.1 gRNA
Purpose: 3rd generation lentiviral gRNA plasmid targeting human MIS18BP1
Depositing lab: Iain Cheeseman. Depositing organization: Whitehead Institute for Biomedical Research. Publication: Large-Scale Analysis of CRISPR/Cas9 Cell-Cycle Knockouts Reveals the Diversity of p53-Dependent Responses to Cell-Cycle Defects. McKinley KL, Cheeseman IM. Dev Cell. 2017 Feb 27;40(4):405-420.e2. doi: 10.1016/j.devcel.2017.01.012. Epub 2017 Feb 16. PubMed 28216383.
Backbone
  Vector backbone: pLenti-sgRNA
  Backbone manufacturer: Eric Lander & David Sabatini labs (Addgene plasmid #71409)
  Backbone size w/o insert (bp): 9151
  Vector type: Lentiviral, CRISPR
  Selectable markers: Puromycin
Growth in bacteria
  Bacterial resistance: Ampicillin, 100 μg/mL
  Growth temperature: 37°C
  Growth strain: NEB Stable
  Copy number: Unknown
Gene/Insert
  Gene/Insert name: MIS18BP1 (Guide Designation F10.1) (alt name: pKMKO series)
  gRNA/shRNA sequence: CACCgACAGGAGTAAGTGTGCCTGA
  Species: H. sapiens (human)
  Promoter: U6
  Cloning method: Restriction Enzyme; 5′ cloning site BsmBI (destroyed during cloning); 3′ cloning site BsmBI (destroyed during cloning)
  Sequencing primers: 5′ hU6-F (5'-GAGGGCCTATTTCCCATGATT-3'); 3′ EF1a-R (5'-CACGGCGACTACTGCACTTA-3')
Terms and licenses: Academic/Nonprofit Terms; Industry Terms: Not Available to Industry
Depositor comments: Please note that gRNA target sequence listed is not strictly the 20nt spacer sequence, but also contains the 5' BsmBI overhang. For more information about knockout human cell lines generated using this plasmid, please see http://cellcycleknockouts.wi.mit.edu/ .
How to cite: MIS18BP1 F10.1 gRNA was a gift from Iain Cheeseman (Addgene plasmid # 90769 ; http://n2t.net/addgene:90769 ; RRID:Addgene_90769)
